>Addgene plasmid #215160 | Stag-PaMT | addgene full sequence | sequence record 430153 | Addgene NGS Result
CTCACATGTTCTTTCCTGCGTTATCCCCTGATTCTGTGGATAACCGTATTACCGCCTTTGAGTGAGCTGA
TACCGCTCGCCGCAGCCGAACGACCGAGCGCAGCGAGTCAGTGAGCGAGGAAGCGGAAGAGCGCCTGATG
CGGTATTTTCTCCTTACGCATCTGTGCGGTATTTCACACCGCAATGGTGCACTCTCAGTACAATCTGCTC
TGATGCCGCATAGTTAAGCCAGTATACACTCCGCTATCGCTACGTGACTGGGTCATGGCTGCGCCCCGAC
ACCCGCCAACACCCGCTGACGCGCCCTGACGGGCTTGTCTGCTCCCGGCATCCGCTTACAGACAAGCTGT
GACCGTCTCCGGGAGCTGCATGTGTCAGAGGTTTTCACCGTCATCACCGAAACGCGCGAGGCAGCTGCGG
TAAAGCTCATCAGCGTGGTCGTGAAGCGATTCACAGATGTCTGCCTGTTCATCCGCGTCCAGCTCGTTGA
GTTTCTCCAGAAGCGTTAATGTCTGGCTTCTGATAAAGCGGGCCATGTTAAGGGCGGTTTTTTCCTGTTT
GGTCACTGATGCCTCCGTGTAAGGGGGATTTCTGTTCATGGGGGTAATGATACCGATGAAACGAGAGAGG
ATGCTCACGATACGGGTTACTGATGATGAACATGCCCGGTTACTGGAACGTTGTGAGGGTAAACAACTGG
CGGTATGGATGCGGCGGGACCAGAGAAAAATCACTCAGGGTCAATGCCAGCGCTTCGTTAATACAGATGT
AGGTGTTCCACAGGGTAGCCAGCAGCATCCTGCGATGCAGATCCGGAACATAATGGTGCAGGGCGCTGAC
TTCCGCGTTTCCAGACTTTACGAAACACGGAAACCGAAGACCATTCATGTTGTTGCTCAGGTCGCAGACG
TTTTGCAGCAGCAGTCGCTTCACGTTCGCTCGCGTATCGGTGATTCATTCTGCTAACCAGTAAGGCAACC
CCGCCAGCCTAGCCGGGTCCTCAACGACAGGAGCACGATCATGCGCACCCGTGGGGCCGCCATGCCGGCG
ATAATGGCCTGCTTCTCGCCGAAACGTTTGGTGGCGGGACCAGTGACGAAGGCTTGAGCGAGGGCGTGCA
AGATTCCGAATACCGCAAGCGACAGGCCGATCATCGTCGCGCTCCAGCGAAAGCGGTCCTCGCCGAAAAT
GACCCAGAGCGCTGCCGGCACCTGTCCTACGAGTTGCATGATAAAGAAGACAGTCATAAGTGCGGCGACG
ATAGTCATGCCCCGCGCCCACCGGAAGGAGCTGACTGGGTTGAAGGCTCTCAAGGGCATCGGTCGAGATC
CCGGTGCCTAATGAGTGAGCTAACTTACATTAATTGCGTTGCGCTCACTGCCCGCTTTCCAGTCGGGAAA
CCTGTCGTGCCAGCTGCATTAATGAATCGGCCAACGCGCGGGGAGAGGCGGTTTGCGTATTGGGCGCCAG
GGTGGTTTTTCTTTTCACCAGTGAGACGGGCAACAGCTGATTGCCCTTCACCGCCTGGCCCTGAGAGAGT
TGCAGCAAGCGGTCCACGCTGGTTTGCCCCAGCAGGCGAAAATCCTGTTTGATGGTGGTTAACGGCGGGA
TATAACATGAGCTGTCTTCGGTATCGTCGTATCCCACTACCGAGATGTCCGCACCAACGCGCAGCCCGGA
CTCGGTAATGGCGCGCATTGCGCCCAGCGCCATCTGATCGTTGGCAACCAGCATCGCAGTGGGAACGATG
CCCTCATTCAGCATTTGCATGGTTTGTTGAAAACCGGACATGGCACTCCAGTCGCCTTCCCGTTCCGCTA
TCGGCTGAATTTGATTGCGAGTGAGATATTTATGCCAGCCAGCCAGACGCAGACGCGCCGAGACAGAACT
TAATGGGCCCGCTAACAGCGCGATTTGCTGGTGACCCAATGCGACCAGATGCTCCACGCCCAGTCGCGTA
CCGTCTTCATGGGAGAAAATAATACTGTTGATGGGTGTCTGGTCAGAGACATCAAGAAATAACGCCGGAA
CATTAGTGCAGGCAGCTTCCACAGCAATGGCATCCTGGTCATCCAGCGGATAGTTAATGATCAGCCCACT
GACGCGTTGCGCGAGAAGATTGTGCACCGCCGCTTTACAGGCTTCGACGCCGCTTCGTTCTACCATCGAC
ACCACCACGCTGGCACCCAGTTGATCGGCGCGAGATTTAATCGCCGCGACAATTTGCGACGGCGCGTGCA
GGGCCAGACTGGAGGTGGCAACGCCAATCAGCAACGACTGTTTGCCCGCCAGTTGTTGTGCCACGCGGTT
GGGAATGTAATTCAGCTCCGCCATCGCCGCTTCCACTTTTTCCCGCGTTTTCGCAGAAACGTGGCTGGCC
TGGTTCACCACGCGGGAAACGGTCTGATAAGAGACACCGGCATACTCTGCGACATCGTATAACGTTACTG
GTTTCACATTCACCACCCTGAATTGACTCTCTTCCGGGCGCTATCATGCCATACCGCGAAAGGTTTTGCG
CCATTCGATGGTGTCCGGGATCTCGACGCTCTCCCTTATGCGACTCCTGCATTAGGAAGCAGCCCAGTAG
TAGGTTGAGGCCGTTGAGCACCGCCGCCGCAAGGAATGGTGCATGCAAGGAGATGGCGCCCAACAGTCCC
CCGGCCACGGGGCCTGCCACCATACCCACGCCGAAACAAGCGCTCATGAGCCCGAAGTGGCGAGCCCGAT
CTTCCCCATCGGTGATGTCGGCGATATAGGCGCCAGCAACCGCACCTGTGGCGCCGGTGATGCCGGCCAC
GATGCGTCCGGCGTAGAGGATCGAGATCGATCTCGATCCCGCGAAATTAATACGACTCACTATAGGGGAA
TTGTGAGCGGATAACAATTCCCCTCTAGAAATAATTTTGTTTAACTTTAAGAAGGAGATATACATATGAA
AGAAACCGCTGCTGCTAAATTCGAACGCCAGCACATGGACAGCCCAGATCTGGGTACCCTGGTGCCACGC
GGTTCCATGGGCATGAACGACCAGCGTTGCGCGTGCACCCACTGCAGCTGCACCGTGGACGCGAACGCGC
TGCAACGTGATGGCAAGGCGTACTGCTGCGAGGCGTGCGCGAGCGGTCACCGTAAAGGCGAACCGTGCCG
TATGCAGGATTGCCACTGCGGCGAGAAGCCGGGCGAAAGCGCGGTTGACAACGCGCTGGATGAGACCTTC
CCGGCGAGCGAACCGATCAGCTAATAACTCGAGCACCACCACCACCACCACTGAGATCCGGCTGCTAACA
AAGCCCGAAAGGAAGCTGAGTTGGCTGCTGCCACCGCTGAGCAATAACTAGCATAACCCCTTGGGGCCTC
TAAACGGGTCTTGAGGGGTTTTTTGCTGAAAGGAGGAACTATATCCGGATTGGCGAATGGG
[124 nt withheld, positions 3422-3545]
C
[91 nt withheld, positions 3547-3637]
A
[49 nt withheld, positions 3639-3687]
CCTTTGACGTTGGAGTCCACGTTCTTT
[37 nt withheld, positions 3715-3751]
ACCCTATCTCGGTCTATTCTTTTGATTTATAAGGGATTTTGCCGATTTCGGCCTATTGGTTAAAAAATGA
GCTGATTTAACAAAAATTTAACGCGAATTTTAACAAAATATTAACGCTTACAATTTAGGTGGCACTTTTC
GGGGAAATGTGCGCGGAACCCCTATTTGTTTATTTTTCTAAATACATTCAAATATGTATCCGCTCATGAA
TTAATTCTTAGAAAAACTCATCGAGCATCAAATGAAACTGCAATTTATTCATATCAGGATTATCAATACC
ATATTTTTGAAAAAGCCGTTTCTGTAATGAAGGAGAAAACTCACCGAGGCAGTTCCATAGGATGGCAAGA
TCCTGGTATCGGTCTGCGATTCCGACTCGTCCAACATCAATACAACCTATTAATTTCCCCTCGTCAAAAA
TAAGGTTATCAAGTGAGAAATCACCATGAGTGACGACTGAATCCGGTGAGAATGGCAAAAGTTTATGCAT
TTCTTTCCAGACTTGTTCAACAGGCCAGCCATTACGCTCGTCATCAAAATCACTCGCATCAACCAAACCG
TTATTCATTCGTGATTGCGCCTGAGCGAGACGAAATACGCGATCGCTGTTAAAAGGACAATTACAAACAG
GAATCGAATGCAACCGGCGCAGGAACACTGCCAGCGCATCAACAATATTTTCACCTGAATCAGGATATTC
TTCTAATACCTGGAATGCTGTTTTCCCGGGGATCGCAGTGGTGAGTAACCATGCATCATCAGGAGTACGG
ATAAAATGCTTGATGGTCGGAAGAGGCATAAATTCCGTCAGCCAGTTTAGTCTGACCATCTCATCTGTAA
CATCATTGGCAACGCTACCTTTGCCATGTTTCAGAAACAACTCTGGCGCATCGGGCTTCCCATACAATCG
ATAGATTGTCGCACCTGATTGCCCGACATTATCGCGAGCCCATTTATACCCATATAAATCAGCATCCATG
TTGGAATTTAATCGCGGCCTAGAGCAAGACGTTTCCCGTTGAATATGGCTCATAACACCCCTTGTATTAC
TGTTTATGTAAGCAGACAGTTTTATTGTTCATGACCAAAATCCCTTAACGTGAGTTTTCGTTCCACTGAG
CGTCAGACCCCGTAGAAAAGATCAAAGGATCTTCTTGAGATCCTTTTTTTCTGCGCGTAATCTGCTGCTT
GCAAACAAAAAAACCACCGCTACCAGCGGTGGTTTGTTTGCCGGATCAAGAGCTACCAACTCTTTTTCCG
AAGGTAACTGGCTTCAGCAGAGCGCAGATACCAAATACTGTCCTTCTAGTGTAGCCGTAGTTAGGCCACC
ACTTCAAGAACTCTGTAGCACCGCCTACATACCTCGCTCTGCTAATCCTGTTACCAGTGGCTGCTGCCAG
TGGCGATAAGTCGTGTCTTACCGGGTTGGACTCAAGACGATAGTTACCGGATAAGGCGCAGCGGTCGGGC
TGAACGGGGGGTTCGTGCACACAGCCCAGCTTGGAGCGAACGACCTACACCGAACTGAGATACCTACAGC
GTGAGCTATGAGAAAGCGCCACGCTTCCCGAAGGGAGAAAGGCGGACAGGTATCCGGTAAGCGGCAGGGT
CGGAACAGGAGAGCGCACGAGGGAGCTTCCAGGGGGAAACGCCTGGTATCTTTATAGTCCTGTCGGGTTT
CGCCACCTCTGACTTGAGCGTCGATTTTTGTGATGCTCGTCAGGGGGGCGGAGCCTATGGAAAAACGCCA
GCAACGCGGCCTTTTTACGGTTCCTGGCCTTTTGCTGGCCTTTTG
Features (pLannotate 1.2.2; 20 found; start..end, strand, type, name):
      1..129     +  rep_origin     RSF ori (fragment): Plasmids containing the RSF 1030 origin of replication can be propagated in E. coli cells that contain additional plasmids with compatible origins.
    134..273     -  misc_feature   bom: basis of mobility region from pBR322
    375..566     -  CDS            rop: Rop protein, which maintains plasmids at low copy number; rop
    583..963     +  CDS            YPB1_ECOLX: Protein predicted: Swiss-Prot protein existence level 4. From Escherichia coli.
   1035..1326    -  CDS            TcR (fragment): tetracycline efflux protein; tet; confers resistance to tetracycline
   1341..1362    -  protein_bind   CAP binding site: CAP binding activates transcription in the presence of cAMP. E. coli catabolite activator protein
   1375..2457    -  CDS            lacI: lac repressor; lacI; The lac repressor binds to the lac operator to inhibit transcription in E. coli. This inhibition can be relieved by adding lactose or isopropyl-β-D-thiogalactopyranoside (IPTG).
   2458..2535    -  promoter       lacI promoter: lacI
   2543..2822    -  CDS            TcR (fragment): tetracycline efflux protein; tet; confers resistance to tetracycline
   2848..2866    +  promoter       T7 promoter: promoter for bacteriophage T7 RNA polymerase
   2867..2891    +  protein_bind   lac operator: The lac repressor binds to the lac operator to inhibit transcription in E. coli. This inhibition can be relieved by adding lactose or isopropyl-β-D-thiogalactopyranoside (IPTG). lac repressor encoded by lacI
   2906..2928    +  RBS            RBS: efficient ribosome binding site from bacteriophage T7 gene 10 (Olins and Rangwala, 1989)
   2939..2983    +  CDS            S-Tag: affinity and epitope tag derived from pancreatic ribonuclease A
   3254..3271    +  CDS            9xHis (fragment): 9xHis affinity tag
   3281..3330    +  CDS            SET1 (fragment): solubility-enhancement tag derived from T7 phage gene 10B
   3338..3385    +  terminator     T7 terminator: transcription terminator for bacteriophage T7 RNA polymerase
   3422..3850    +  rep_origin     f1 ori (sequence partly withheld): f1 bacteriophage origin of replication; arrow indicates direction of (+) strand synthesis
   3903..3960    +  promoter       AmpR promoter (fragment): bla
   3969..4784    -  CDS            KanR: aminoglycoside phosphotransferase; aph(3')-Ia; confers resistance to kanamycin in bacteria or G418 (Geneticin®) in eukaryotes
   4906..5494    +  rep_origin     ori: high-copy-number ColE1/pMB1/pBR322/pUC origin of replication
