[The description below was written by a language model from this plasmid's Addgene catalogue record and pLannotate feature annotations shown in this document.]
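Description:
Stag-PaMT is a bacterial expression plasmid built on the pET-29a(+) backbone that encodes a metallothionein from Pseudomonas aeruginosa fused at its N-terminus to the S-tag, a short affinity and epitope tag derived from pancreatic ribonuclease A. The insert was placed between the NcoI and XhoI sites, both of which are retained. The sequenced plasmid is about 5.5 kb. It is propagated in E. coli under kanamycin selection through an aminoglycoside phosphotransferase gene and replicates from a ColE1/pMB1-type origin. The annotated rop gene and bom region are typical of pBR322-derived pET backbones, although the catalogue lists the plasmid as high copy. An f1 origin is also present, which allows production of single-stranded DNA.

Expression is driven by the T7 lac arrangement: a T7 promoter immediately followed by a lac operator, then the strong ribosome binding site from T7 gene 10, the S-tag, the metallothionein coding region and a T7 terminator. The plasmid carries its own lacI gene and promoter, so the lac repressor holds transcription off until IPTG or lactose is added, and expression requires a host that supplies T7 RNA polymerase. The feature table also detects a short histidine-tag segment downstream of the insert region, consistent with the vector's C-terminal His-tag sequence after XhoI. The record does not say whether it is translated in frame with the metallothionein, and the catalogue lists only the S-tag. Several minor annotations (fragments of a tetracycline resistance gene, RSF origin, AmpR promoter and SET1) appear to be partial matches to backbone sequence rather than functional parts. The construct is suited to inducible production of S-tagged PaMT for detection or purification.
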