Addgene plasmid #215160: Stag-PaMT
Purpose: Encodes a Pseudomonas aeruginosa metallothionein fused with the S-tag at the N-terminus
Depositing lab: Travis Beddoe & Bhuvana Shanbhag. Depositing organization: La Trobe University.
Backbone
  Vector backbone: pET-29a(+)
  Vector type: Bacterial Expression
Growth in bacteria
  Bacterial resistance: Kanamycin, 50 μg/mL
  Growth temperature: 37°C
  Growth strain: DH5alpha
  Copy number: High Copy
Gene/Insert
  Gene/Insert name: Stag-PaMT
  Species: Pseudomonas aeruginosa
  Promoter: T7 lac
  Tag / fusion protein: S-tag (N terminal on insert)
  Cloning method: Restriction Enzyme; 5′ cloning site NcoI (not destroyed); 3′ cloning site XhoI (not destroyed)
  Sequencing primers: 5′ T7 fwd; 3′ T7 Rev
Terms and licenses: Academic/Nonprofit Terms; Industry Terms: Not Available to Industry
How to cite: Stag-PaMT was a gift from Travis Beddoe & Bhuvana Shanbhag (Addgene plasmid # 215160 ; http://n2t.net/addgene:215160 ; RRID:Addgene_215160)
